Addgene plasmid #208748: CEL-Frb-EGFP-HOTag3
Purpose: part A of SparkDrop-Frb
Depositing lab: Xiaokun Shu. Depositing organization: University of California, San Francisco (UCSF). Publication: Chemogenetic Minitool for Dissecting the Roles of Protein Phase Separation. Chung CI, Yang J, Shu X. ACS Cent Sci. 2023 Jul 7;9(7):1466-1479. doi: 10.1021/acscentsci.3c00251. eCollection 2023 Jul 26. PubMed 37521779.
Backbone
  Vector backbone: pcDNA3.1
  Vector type: Mammalian Expression
Growth in bacteria
  Bacterial resistance: Ampicillin, 100 μg/mL
  Growth temperature: 37°C
  Growth strain: DH5alpha
  Copy number: High Copy
Gene/Insert
  Gene/Insert name: CEL-Frb-EGFP-HOTag3
Terms and licenses: Academic/Nonprofit Terms; Industry Terms: Not Available to Industry
How to cite: CEL-Frb-EGFP-HOTag3 was a gift from Xiaokun Shu (Addgene plasmid # 208748 ; http://n2t.net/addgene:208748 ; RRID:Addgene_208748)
