[The description below was written by a language model from this plasmid's Addgene catalogue record and pLannotate feature annotations shown in this document.]
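Description:
CEL-Frb-EGFP-HOTag3 is a mammalian expression plasmid built on the pcDNA3.1 backbone and catalogued as "part A" of the SparkDrop-Frb system, a chemogenetic tool developed for studying protein phase separation. It is maintained in E. coli through a high-copy ColE1/pUC-type origin and an ampicillin resistance gene (β-lactamase under its own promoter). The backbone also carries an f1 phage origin and an SV40 early promoter–driven neomycin phosphotransferase cassette with an SV40 polyadenylation signal, which in principle permits G418 selection of stably transfected mammalian cells. Short annotated fragments such as the HIV-1 LTR, ble, lacI and bom hits appear to be backbone remnants or partial matches rather than functional elements.

The payload is a single fusion open reading frame transcribed from the CMV immediate-early enhancer/promoter and terminated by the bovine growth hormone polyadenylation signal, with a T7 promoter lying just upstream of the coding region. The feature table identifies, in order, a fragment of human cereblon (CRBN), which presumably corresponds to the "CEL" element in the name, then a fragment of human mTOR matching the Frb (FKBP–rapamycin binding) domain, and then EGFP. The roughly 230 nt between EGFP and the poly(A) signal is unannotated and is where the HOTag3 element named in the insert would be expected; HOTag3 is generally described as a short homo-oligomerising coiled-coil tag that confers multivalency. The record does not describe part B or the inducing ligand. From the parts present, the design suggests that a multivalent, fluorescent scaffold is brought together with a partner component by chemically induced dimerisation, producing EGFP-visible condensates to which Frb-binding proteins might be recruited.
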