Features (pLannotate 1.2.2; 22 found; start..end, strand, type, name):
     28..80      -  misc_feature   bom (fragment): basis of mobility region from pBR322
    235..614     +  enhancer       CMV enhancer: human cytomegalovirus immediate early enhancer
    615..818     +  promoter       CMV promoter: human cytomegalovirus (CMV) immediate early promoter
    814..847     +  LTR            5' LTR (truncated) (fragment): truncated 5' long terminal repeat (LTR) from HIV-1
    863..881     +  promoter       T7 promoter: promoter for bacteriophage T7 RNA polymerase
    926..1258    +  CDS            CRBN (fragment): CRBN_HUMAN - Experimental evidence at protein level: Swiss-Prot protein existence level 1. Substrate recognition component of a DCX (DDB1-CUL4-X-box) E3 protein ligase complex that mediates the ubiquitination and subsequent proteasomal degradation of target proteins, such as MEIS2 (Probable). Normal degradation of key regulatory proteins is required for normal limb outgrowth and expression of the fibroblast growth factor FGF8 (PubMed:20223979, PubMed:24328678, PubMed:25043012, PubMed:25108355). Maintains presynaptic glutamate release and consequently cognitive functions, such as memory and lea
   1295..1567    +  CDS            MTOR (fragment) (sequence partly withheld): MTOR_HUMAN - Also known as FRAP, FRAP1, FRAP2, RAFT1, RAPT1. Experimental evidence at protein level: Swiss-Prot protein existence level 1. Serine/threonine protein kinase which is a central regulator of cellular metabolism, growth and survival in response to hormones, growth factors, nutrients, energy and stress signals (PubMed:12087098, PubMed:12150925, PubMed:12150926, PubMed:12231510, PubMed:12718876, PubMed:14651849, PubMed:15268862, PubMed:15467718, PubMed:15545625, PubMed:15718470, PubMed:18497260, PubMed:18762023, PubMed:18925875, PubMed:20516213, PubMed:20537536, PubMed:21659604, PubMe
   1607..2323    +  CDS            EGFP: EGFP is a basic (constitutively fluorescent) green fluorescent protein published in 1996, derived from Aequorea victoria. It is reported to be a rapidly-maturing weak dimer with moderate acid sensitivity.
   2553..2777    +  polyA_signal   bGH poly(A) signal: bovine growth hormone polyadenylation signal
   2781..2802    +  promoter       SV40 promoter (fragment): SV40 enhancer and early promoter
   2823..3251    +  rep_origin     f1 ori (sequence partly withheld): f1 bacteriophage origin of replication; arrow indicates direction of (+) strand synthesis
   3265..3594    +  promoter       SV40 promoter: SV40 enhancer and early promoter
   3661..4452    +  CDS            neo: KKA2_KLEPN - Also known as kan, nptII. Experimental evidence at protein level: Swiss-Prot protein existence level 1. Resistance to kanamycin, neomycin, paromomycin, ribostamycin, butirosin and gentamicin B. From Klebsiella pneumoniae.
   4476..4634    +  CDS            ble (fragment): BLE_KLEPN - Experimental evidence at protein level: Swiss-Prot protein existence level 1. Binding protein with a strong affinity to the bleomycin family of antibiotics. Binds to CL990; an antimitotic-antibiotic compound. From Klebsiella pneumoniae.
   4629..4750    +  polyA_signal   SV40 poly(A) signal: SV40 polyadenylation signal
   4823..4839    -  protein_bind   lac operator: The lac repressor binds to the lac operator to inhibit transcription in E. coli. This inhibition can be relieved by adding lactose or isopropyl-β-D-thiogalactopyranoside (IPTG). lac repressor encoded by lacI
   4847..4877    -  promoter       lac promoter: promoter for the E. coli lac operon
   4892..4913    -  protein_bind   CAP binding site: CAP binding activates transcription in the presence of cAMP. E. coli catabolite activator protein
   4926..5018    -  CDS            lacI (fragment): lac repressor; lacI; The lac repressor binds to the lac operator to inhibit transcription in E. coli. This inhibition can be relieved by adding lactose or isopropyl-β-D-thiogalactopyranoside (IPTG).
   5201..5789    -  rep_origin     ori: high-copy-number ColE1/pMB1/pBR322/pUC origin of replication
   5960..6820    -  CDS            AmpR: β-lactamase; bla; confers resistance to ampicillin, carbenicillin, and related antibiotics
   6821..6925    -  promoter       AmpR promoter: bla
>Addgene plasmid #208748 | CEL-Frb-EGFP-HOTag3 | addgene full sequence | sequence record 434043 | Addgene NGS Result
GACGGATCGGGAGATCTCCCGATCCCCTATGGTGCACTCTCAGTACAATCTGCTCTGATGCCGCATAGTT
AAGCCAGTATCTGCTCCCTGCTTGTGTGTTGGAGGTCGCTGAGTAGTGCGCGAGCAAAATTTAAGCTACA
ACAAGGCAAGGCTTGACCGACAATTGCATGAAGAATCTGCTTAGGGTTAGGCGTTTTGCGCTGCTTCGCG
ATGTACGGGCCAGATATACGCGTTGACATTGATTATTGACTAGTTATTAATAGTAATCAATTACGGGGTC
ATTAGTTCATAGCCCATATATGGAGTTCCGCGTTACATAACTTACGGTAAATGGCCCGCCTGGCTGACCG
CCCAACGACCCCCGCCCATTGACGTCAATAATGACGTATGTTCCCATAGTAACGCCAATAGGGACTTTCC
ATTGACGTCAATGGGTGGAGTATTTACGGTAAACTGCCCACTTGGCAGTACATCAAGTGTATCATATGCC
AAGTACGCCCCCTATTGACGTCAATGACGGTAAATGGCCCGCCTGGCATTATGCCCAGTACATGACCTTA
TGGGACTTTCCTACTTGGCAGTACATCTACGTATTAGTCATCGCTATTACCATGGTGATGCGGTTTTGGC
AGTACATCAATGGGCGTGGATAGCGGTTTGACTCACGGGGATTTCCAAGTCTCCACCCCATTGACGTCAA
TGGGAGTTTGTTTTGGCACCAAAATCAACGGGACTTTCCAAAATGTCGTAACAACTCCGCCCCATTGACG
CAAATGGGCGGTAGGCGTGTACGGTGGGAGGTCTATATAAGCAGAGCTCTCTGGCTAACTAGAGAACCCA
CTGCTTACTGGCTTATCGAAATTAATACGACTCACTATAGGGAGACCCAAGCTGGCTAGCGTTTAAACTT
AAGCTTGCCACCATGTCCCTTTGCTGTAAACAATGTCAAGAAACAGAAATAACAACCAAAAATGAAATAT
TCAGTTTATCCTTATGTGGGCCGATGGCAGCTTATGTGAATCCTCATGGATATGTGCATGAGACACTTAC
TGTGTATAAGGCTTGCAACTTGAATCTGATAGGCCGGCCTTCTACAGAACACAGCTGGTTTCCTGGGTAT
GCCTGGACTGTTGCCCAGTGTAAGATCTGTGCAAGCCATATTGGATGGAAGTTTACGGCCACCAAAAAAG
ACATGTCACCTCAAAAATTTTGGGGCTTAACGCGATCTGCTCTGTTGCCCACGATCCCAGACCTCGAGTC
CGGACTCAGATCTGGCAGCGGTGGAGGCGATCTG
[270 nt withheld, positions 1295-1564]
CTCGAGTCCGGACTCAGATCTGGCAGCGGTGGAGGCGATATCATGGTGAGCAAGGGCGAGGAGCTGTTCA
CCGGGGTGGTGCCCATCCTGGTCGAGCTGGACGGCGACGTAAACGGCCACAAGTTCAGCGTGTCCGGCGA
GGGCGAGGGCGATGCCACCTACGGCAAGCTGACCCTGAAGTTCATCTGCACCACCGGCAAGCTGCCCGTG
CCCTGGCCCACCCTCGTGACCACCCTGACCTACGGCGTGCAGTGCTTCAGCCGCTACCCCGACCACATGA
AGCAGCACGACTTCTTCAAGTCCGCCATGCCCGAAGGCTACGTCCAGGAGCGCACCATCTTCTTCAAGGA
CGACGGCAACTACAAGACCCGCGCCGAGGTGAAGTTCGAGGGCGACACCCTGGTGAACCGCATCGAGCTG
AAGGGCATCGACTTCAAGGAGGACGGCAACATCCTGGGGCACAAGCTGGAGTACAACTACAACAGCCACA
ACGTCTATATCATGGCCGACAAGCAGAAGAACGGCATCAAGGCCAACTTCAAGATCCGCCACAACATCGA
GGACGGCAGCGTGCAGCTCGCCGACCACTACCAGCAGAACACCCCCATCGGCGACGGCCCCGTGCTGCTG
CCCGACAACCACTACCTGAGCACCCAGTCCGCCCTGAGCAAAGACCCCAACGAGAAGCGCGATCACATGG
TCCTGCTGGAGTTCGTGACCGCCGCCGGGATCACTCTCGGCATGGACGAGCTGTACAAGGGATCCGGCAG
TGCTGGTGGTAGTGCTGGTGGTAGTGCTGGTGGTAGTGCTGGTGGCAGTGCTGGTGGTAGTGCTGGTGGT
AGTGCTGGTGGCTCTAGAGGAGAAATCGCAAAGAGTCTGAAAGAAATTGCAAAATCCTTGAAGGAAATAG
CGTGGTCACTGAAAGAAATTGCCAAGTCCCTCAAAGGGTAAGAATTCGGGCCCGTTTAAACCCGCTGATC
AGCCTCGACTGTGCCTTCTAGTTGCCAGCCATCTGTTGTTTGCCCCTCCCCCGTGCCTTCCTTGACCCTG
GAAGGTGCCACTCCCACTGTCCTTTCCTAATAAAATGAGGAAATTGCATCGCATTGTCTGAGTAGGTGTC
ATTCTATTCTGGGGGGTGGGGTGGGGCAGGACAGCAAGGGGGAGGATTGGGAAGACAATAGCAGGCATGC
TGGGGATGCGGTGGGCTCTATGGCTTCTGAGGCGGAAAGAACCAGCTGGGGCTCTAGGGGGTATCCCC
[124 nt withheld, positions 2823-2946]
C
[91 nt withheld, positions 2948-3038]
A
[49 nt withheld, positions 3040-3088]
CCTTTGACGTTGGAGTCCACGTTCTTT
[37 nt withheld, positions 3116-3152]
ACCCTATCTCGGTCTATTCTTTTGATTTATAAGGGATTTTGCCGATTTCGGCCTATTGGTTAAAAAATGA
GCTGATTTAACAAAAATTTAACGCGAATTAATTCTGTGGAATGTGTGTCAGTTAGGGTGTGGAAAGTCCC
CAGGCTCCCCAGCAGGCAGAAGTATGCAAAGCATGCATCTCAATTAGTCAGCAACCAGGTGTGGAAAGTC
CCCAGGCTCCCCAGCAGGCAGAAGTATGCAAAGCATGCATCTCAATTAGTCAGCAACCATAGTCCCGCCC
CTAACTCCGCCCATCCCGCCCCTAACTCCGCCCAGTTCCGCCCATTCTCCGCCCCATGGCTGACTAATTT
TTTTTATTTATGCAGAGGCCGAGGCCGCCTCTGCCTCTGAGCTATTCCAGAAGTAGTGAGGAGGCTTTTT
TGGAGGCCTAGGCTTTTGCAAAAAGCTCCCGGGAGCTTGTATATCCATTTTCGGATCTGATCAAGAGACA
GGATGAGGATCGTTTCGCATGATTGAACAAGATGGATTGCACGCAGGTTCTCCGGCCGCTTGGGTGGAGA
GGCTATTCGGCTATGACTGGGCACAACAGACAATCGGCTGCTCTGATGCCGCCGTGTTCCGGCTGTCAGC
GCAGGGGCGCCCGGTTCTTTTTGTCAAGACCGACCTGTCCGGTGCCCTGAATGAACTGCAGGACGAGGCA
GCGCGGCTATCGTGGCTGGCCACGACGGGCGTTCCTTGCGCAGCTGTGCTCGACGTTGTCACTGAAGCGG
GAAGGGACTGGCTGCTATTGGGCGAAGTGCCGGGGCAGGATCTCCTGTCATCTCACCTTGCTCCTGCCGA
GAAAGTATCCATCATGGCTGATGCAATGCGGCGGCTGCATACGCTTGATCCGGCTACCTGCCCATTCGAC
CACCAAGCGAAACATCGCATCGAGCGAGCACGTACTCGGATGGAAGCCGGTCTTGTCGATCAGGATGATC
TGGACGAAGAGCATCAGGGGCTCGCGCCAGCCGAACTGTTCGCCAGGCTCAAGGCGCGCATGCCCGACGG
CGAGGATCTCGTCGTGACCCATGGCGATGCCTGCTTGCCGAATATCATGGTGGAAAATGGCCGCTTTTCT
GGATTCATCGACTGTGGCCGGCTGGGTGTGGCGGACCGCTATCAGGACATAGCGTTGGCTACCCGTGATA
TTGCTGAAGAGCTTGGCGGCGAATGGGCTGACCGCTTCCTCGTGCTTTACGGTATCGCCGCTCCCGATTC
GCAGCGCATCGCCTTCTATCGCCTTCTTGACGAGTTCTTCTGAGCGGGACTCTGGGGTTCGAAATGACCG
ACCAAGCGACGCCCAACCTGCCATCACGAGATTTCGATTCCACCGCCGCCTTCTATGAAAGGTTGGGCTT
CGGAATCGTTTTCCGGGACGCCGGCTGGATGATCCTCCAGCGCGGGGATCTCATGCTGGAGTTCTTCGCC
CACCCCAACTTGTTTATTGCAGCTTATAATGGTTACAAATAAAGCAATAGCATCACAAATTTCACAAATA
AAGCATTTTTTTCACTGCATTCTAGTTGTGGTTTGTCCAAACTCATCAATGTATCTTATCATGTCTGTAT
ACCGTCGACCTCTAGCTAGAGCTTGGCGTAATCATGGTCATAGCTGTTTCCTGTGTGAAATTGTTATCCG
CTCACAATTCCACACAACATACGAGCCGGAAGCATAAAGTGTAAAGCCTGGGGTGCCTAATGAGTGAGCT
AACTCACATTAATTGCGTTGCGCTCACTGCCCGCTTTCCAGTCGGGAAACCTGTCGTGCCAGCTGCATTA
ATGAATCGGCCAACGCGCGGGGAGAGGCGGTTTGCGTATTGGGCGCTCTTCCGCTTCCTCGCTCACTGAC
TCGCTGCGCTCGGTCGTTCGGCTGCGGCGAGCGGTATCAGCTCACTCAAAGGCGGTAATACGGTTATCCA
CAGAATCAGGGGATAACGCAGGAAAGAACATGTGAGCAAAAGGCCAGCAAAAGGCCAGGAACCGTAAAAA
GGCCGCGTTGCTGGCGTTTTTCCATAGGCTCCGCCCCCCTGACGAGCATCACAAAAATCGACGCTCAAGT
CAGAGGTGGCGAAACCCGACAGGACTATAAAGATACCAGGCGTTTCCCCCTGGAAGCTCCCTCGTGCGCT
CTCCTGTTCCGACCCTGCCGCTTACCGGATACCTGTCCGCCTTTCTCCCTTCGGGAAGCGTGGCGCTTTC
TCATAGCTCACGCTGTAGGTATCTCAGTTCGGTGTAGGTCGTTCGCTCCAAGCTGGGCTGTGTGCACGAA
CCCCCCGTTCAGCCCGACCGCTGCGCCTTATCCGGTAACTATCGTCTTGAGTCCAACCCGGTAAGACACG
ACTTATCGCCACTGGCAGCAGCCACTGGTAACAGGATTAGCAGAGCGAGGTATGTAGGCGGTGCTACAGA
GTTCTTGAAGTGGTGGCCTAACTACGGCTACACTAGAAGAACAGTATTTGGTATCTGCGCTCTGCTGAAG
CCAGTTACCTTCGGAAAAAGAGTTGGTAGCTCTTGATCCGGCAAACAAACCACCGCTGGTAGCGGTGGTT
TTTTTGTTTGCAAGCAGCAGATTACGCGCAGAAAAAAAGGATCTCAAGAAGATCCTTTGATCTTTTCTAC
GGGGTCTGACGCTCAGTGGAACGAAAACTCACGTTAAGGGATTTTGGTCATGAGATTATCAAAAAGGATC
TTCACCTAGATCCTTTTAAATTAAAAATGAAGTTTTAAATCAATCTAAAGTATATATGAGTAAACTTGGT
CTGACAGTTACCAATGCTTAATCAGTGAGGCACCTATCTCAGCGATCTGTCTATTTCGTTCATCCATAGT
TGCCTGACTCCCCGTCGTGTAGATAACTACGATACGGGAGGGCTTACCATCTGGCCCCAGTGCTGCAATG
ATACCGCGAGACCCACGCTCACCGGCTCCAGATTTATCAGCAATAAACCAGCCAGCCGGAAGGGCCGAGC
GCAGAAGTGGTCCTGCAACTTTATCCGCCTCCATCCAGTCTATTAATTGTTGCCGGGAAGCTAGAGTAAG
TAGTTCGCCAGTTAATAGTTTGCGCAACGTTGTTGCCATTGCTACAGGCATCGTGGTGTCACGCTCGTCG
TTTGGTATGGCTTCATTCAGCTCCGGTTCCCAACGATCAAGGCGAGTTACATGATCCCCCATGTTGTGCA
AAAAAGCGGTTAGCTCCTTCGGTCCTCCGATCGTTGTCAGAAGTAAGTTGGCCGCAGTGTTATCACTCAT
GGTTATGGCAGCACTGCATAATTCTCTTACTGTCATGCCATCCGTAAGATGCTTTTCTGTGACTGGTGAG
TACTCAACCAAGTCATTCTGAGAATAGTGTATGCGGCGACCGAGTTGCTCTTGCCCGGCGTCAATACGGG
ATAATACCGCGCCACATAGCAGAACTTTAAAAGTGCTCATCATTGGAAAACGTTCTTCGGGGCGAAAACT
CTCAAGGATCTTACCGCTGTTGAGATCCAGTTCGATGTAACCCACTCGTGCACCCAACTGATCTTCAGCA
TCTTTTACTTTCACCAGCGTTTCTGGGTGAGCAAAAACAGGAAGGCAAAATGCCGCAAAAAAGGGAATAA
GGGCGACACGGAAATGTTGAATACTCATACTCTTCCTTTTTCAATATTATTGAAGCATTTATCAGGGTTA
TTGTCTCATGAGCGGATACATATTTGAATGTATTTAGAAAAATAAACAAATAGGGGTTCCGCGCACATTT
CCCCGAAAAGTGCCACCTGACGTC
